Addgene plasmid #143536: TFORF1724
Purpose: Lentiviral vector for overexpressing transcription factor ORFs with unique 24-bp barcodes. Barcodes facilitate identification of transcription factors in pooled screens.
Depositing lab: Feng Zhang. Depositing organization: Broad Institute. Publication: A transcription factor atlas of directed differentiation. Joung J, Ma S, Tay T, Geiger-Schuller KR, Kirchgatterer PC, Verdine VK, Guo B, Arias-Garcia MA, Allen WE, Singh A, Kuksenko O, Abudayyeh OO, Gootenberg JS, Fu Z, Macrae RK, Buenrostro JD, Regev A, Zhang F. Cell. 2023 Jan 5;186(1):209-229.e26. doi: 10.1016/j.cell.2022.11.026. PubMed 36608654.
Backbone
  Vector backbone: pLX_TRC317
  Backbone manufacturer: Broad Institute Genetic Perturbation Platform
  Backbone size w/o insert (bp): 8264
  Vector type: Mammalian Expression, Lentiviral
  Selectable markers: Puromycin
Growth in bacteria
  Bacterial resistance: Ampicillin, 100 μg/mL
  Growth temperature: 37°C
  Growth strain: NEB Stable
  Copy number: High Copy
Gene/Insert
  Gene/Insert name: ZNF691
  Species: H. sapiens (human)
  Insert size (bp): 1022
  Entrez Gene: ZNF691 (a.k.a. Zfp691, RP11-342M1.5)
  Promoter: EF1a
  Cloning method: Unknown
  Sequencing primers: 5′ GGGTGGAGACTGAAGTTAGGCCAG; 3′ CACATAGCGTAAAAGGAGCAACATAG
Terms and licenses: Academic/Nonprofit Terms; Industry Terms: Not Available to Industry
Depositor comments: XM_017001402,XM_017001403,ENST00000372504,ENST00000630961 . The transcription factor ORF portion of this plasmid was synthesized by Genewiz. Please test multiple small colonies in case of plasmid recombination. To make this collection available in a timely manner, a portion of this collection was not fully sequenced by Addgene. If an Addgene verified full plasmid sequence is not available, please contact us prior to placing an order to request the full sequence.
How to cite: TFORF1724 was a gift from Feng Zhang (Addgene plasmid # 143536 ; http://n2t.net/addgene:143536 ; RRID:Addgene_143536)
