[The description below was written by a language model from this plasmid's Addgene catalogue record and pLannotate feature annotations shown in this document.]
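Description:
TFORF1724 is a lentiviral mammalian expression plasmid built on the pLX_TRC317 backbone from the Broad Institute Genetic Perturbation Platform. It carries the human zinc-finger gene ZNF691 as one member of a barcoded transcription factor ORF collection. In bacteria it is maintained through a high-copy ColE1/pUC-type origin and selected with ampicillin via the β-lactamase gene. An f1 origin and remnants of a lac/T7/T3 cloning region are also present in the backbone. The depositor notes that the plasmid can recombine, which is common for LTR-containing vectors.

The viral portion has a third-generation, self-inactivating layout. An RSV promoter drives a truncated HIV-1 5' LTR, followed by the Ψ packaging signal with a short gag fragment, the Rev response element for nuclear export of the genomic RNA, a cPPT/CTS element, and a ΔU3 3' LTR with a downstream SV40 polyadenylation signal. Two expression units sit between the LTRs. An SV40 early promoter drives puromycin N-acetyltransferase for selection of transduced cells, and a strong constitutive EF-1α promoter drives the synthesized ZNF691 ORF. A WPRE downstream of the ORF enhances transcript stability and expression. The automated annotation matches only part of the roughly 1 kb insert to the reference ZNF691 protein, which may reflect the particular transcript isoform listed by the depositor. The unique 24-bp barcode described in the catalogue entry is not annotated as a feature. The short U6 promoter fragment called between the ORF and the WPRE is probably a partial match rather than a functional element.

The construct is intended for stable overexpression of ZNF691. The barcode allows this factor to be identified by sequencing in pooled screens, such as those testing transcription factors for directed differentiation.
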