Features (pLannotate 1.2.2; 31 found; start..end, strand, type, name):
      5..231     +  promoter       RSV promoter: Rous sarcoma virus enhancer/promoter
    232..412     +  LTR            5' LTR (truncated): truncated 5' long terminal repeat (LTR) from HIV-1
    459..584     +  misc_feature   HIV-1 Ψ: packaging signal of human immunodeficiency virus type 1
    568..931     +  CDS            HIV-1 gag (fragment): gag protein from human immunodeficiency virus 1; gag
   1077..1310    +  misc_feature   RRE: The Rev response element (RRE) of HIV-1 allows for Rev-dependent mRNA export from the nucleus to the cytoplasm.
   1687..1713    +  CDS            Rev (fragment): human immunodeficiency virus 1 (HIV-1) Rev protein; rev; enhances nuclear export of unspliced and incompletely spliced viral mRNAs
   1720..1743    +  promoter       SV40 promoter (fragment): SV40 early promoter
   1744..1815    +  promoter       SV40 promoter (fragment): SV40 enhancer and early promoter
   1839..1974    +  rep_origin     SV40 ori: SV40 origin of replication
   2020..2616    +  CDS            PuroR (fragment): puromycin N-acetyltransferase; pac from Streptomyces; confers resistance to puromycin
   2665..2782    +  misc_feature   cPPT/CTS: central polypurine tract and central termination sequence of HIV-1
   2847..2913    +  CDS            small t antigen (fragment): SV40 (simian virus 40) small t antigen
   2920..4098    +  promoter       EF-1α promoter: strong constitutive promoter for human elongation factor EF-1α
   4172..4501    +  CDS            ZNF691 (fragment): ZN691_HUMAN - Experimental evidence at protein level: Swiss-Prot protein existence level 1. May be involved in transcriptional regulation. From Homo sapiens (Human).
   5048..5101    +  promoter       U6 promoter (fragment): RNA polymerase III promoter for human U6 snRNA
   5143..5731    +  misc_feature   WPRE: woodchuck hepatitis virus posttranscriptional regulatory element
   5782..5801    +  misc_feature   cPPT/CTS (fragment): central polypurine tract and central termination sequence of HIV-1
   5803..6036    +  LTR            3' LTR (ΔU3): self-inactivating 3' long terminal repeat (LTR) from HIV-1
   6114..6235    +  polyA_signal   SV40 poly(A) signal: SV40 polyadenylation signal
   6275..6410    +  rep_origin     SV40 ori: SV40 origin of replication
   6431..6449    -  promoter       T7 promoter: promoter for bacteriophage T7 RNA polymerase
   6457..6612    +  CDS            lacZα (fragment): LacZα fragment of β-galactosidase; lacZ fragment
   6617..7045    +  rep_origin     f1 ori (sequence partly withheld): f1 bacteriophage origin of replication; arrow indicates direction of (+) strand synthesis
   7098..7202    +  promoter       AmpR promoter: bla
   7203..8063    +  CDS            AmpR: β-lactamase; bla; confers resistance to ampicillin, carbenicillin, and related antibiotics
   8234..8822    +  rep_origin     ori: high-copy-number ColE1/pMB1/pBR322/pUC origin of replication
   9005..9097    +  CDS            lacI (fragment): lac repressor; lacI; The lac repressor binds to the lac operator to inhibit transcription in E. coli. This inhibition can be relieved by adding lactose or isopropyl-β-D-thiogalactopyranoside (IPTG).
   9110..9131    +  protein_bind   CAP binding site: CAP binding activates transcription in the presence of cAMP. E. coli catabolite activator protein
   9146..9176    +  promoter       lac promoter: promoter for the E. coli lac operon
   9184..9200    +  protein_bind   lac operator: The lac repressor binds to the lac operator to inhibit transcription in E. coli. This inhibition can be relieved by adding lactose or isopropyl-β-D-thiogalactopyranoside (IPTG). lac repressor encoded by lacI
   9245..9263    +  promoter       T3 promoter: promoter for bacteriophage T3 RNA polymerase
>Addgene plasmid #143536 | TFORF1724 | addgene full sequence | sequence record 400397 | Addgene NGS Result
TTAATGTAGTCTTATGCAATACTCTTGTAGTCTTGCAACATGGTAACGATGAGTTAGCAACATGCCTTAC
AAGGAGAGAAAAAGCACCGTGCATGCCGATTGGTGGAAGTAAGGTGGTACGATCGTGCCTTATTAGGAAG
GCAACAGACGGGTCTGACATGGATTGGACGAACCACTGAATTGCCGCATTGCAGAGATATTGTATTTAAG
TGCCTAGCTCGATACATAAACGGGTCTCTCTGGTTAGACCAGATCTGAGCCTGGGAGCTCTCTGGCTAAC
TAGGGAACCCACTGCTTAAGCCTCAATAAAGCTTGCCTTGAGTGCTTCAAGTAGTGTGTGCCCGTCTGTT
GTGTGACTCTGGTAACTAGAGATCCCTCAGACCCTTTTAGTCAGTGTGGAAAATCTCTAGCAGTGGCGCC
CGAACAGGGACTTGAAAGCGAAAGGGAAACCAGAGGAGCTCTCTCGACGCAGGACTCGGCTTGCTGAAGC
GCGCACGGCAAGAGGCGAGGGGCGGCGACTGGTGAGTACGCCAAAAATTTTGACTAGCGGAGGCTAGAAG
GAGAGAGATGGGTGCGAGAGCGTCAGTATTAAGCGGGGGAGAATTAGATCGCGATGGGAAAAAATTCGGT
TAAGGCCAGGGGGAAAGAAAAAATATAAATTAAAACATATAGTATGGGCAAGCAGGGAGCTAGAACGATT
CGCAGTTAATCCTGGCCTGTTAGAAACATCAGAAGGCTGTAGACAAATACTGGGACAGCTACAACCATCC
CTTCAGACAGGATCAGAAGAACTTAGATCATTATATAATACAGTAGCAACCCTCTATTGTGTGCATCAAA
GGATAGAGATAAAAGACACCAAGGAAGCTTTAGACAAGATAGAGGAAGAGCAAAACAAAAGTAAGACCAC
CGCACAGCAAGCGGCCGCTGATCTTCAGACCTGGAGGAGGAGATATGAGGGACAATTGGAGAAGTGAATT
ATATAAATATAAAGTAGTAAAAATTGAACCATTAGGAGTAGCACCCACCAAGGCAAAGAGAAGAGTGGTG
CAGAGAGAAAAAAGAGCAGTGGGAATAGGAGCTTTGTTCCTTGGGTTCTTGGGAGCAGCAGGAAGCACTA
TGGGCGCAGCGTCAATGACGCTGACGGTACAGGCCAGACAATTATTGTCTGGTATAGTGCAGCAGCAGAA
CAATTTGCTGAGGGCTATTGAGGCGCAACAGCATCTGTTGCAACTCACAGTCTGGGGCATCAAGCAGCTC
CAGGCAAGAATCCTGGCTGTGGAAAGATACCTAAAGGATCAACAGCTCCTGGGGATTTGGGGTTGCTCTG
GAAAACTCATTTGCACCACTGCTGTGCCTTGGAATGCTAGTTGGAGTAATAAATCTCTGGAACAGATTTG
GAATCACACGACCTGGATGGAGTGGGACAGAGAAATTAACAATTACACAAGCTTAATACACTCCTTAATT
GAAGAATCGCAAAACCAGCAAGAAAAGAATGAACAAGAATTATTGGAATTAGATAAATGGGCAAGTTTGT
GGAATTGGTTTAACATAACAAATTGGCTGTGGTATATAAAATTATTCATAATGATAGTAGGAGGCTTGGT
AGGTTTAAGAATAGTTTTTGCTGTACTTTCTATAGTGAATAGAGTTAGGCAGGGATATTCACCATTATCG
TTTCAGACCCACCTCCCAACCCCGAGGGGACCCATGCATTGCATCTCAATTAGTCAGCAACCAGGTGTGG
AAAGTCCCCAGGCTCCCCAGCAGGCAGAAGTATGCAAAGCATGCGTCTCAATTAGTCAGCAACCATAGTC
CCGCCCCTAACTCCGCCCATCCCGCCCCTAACTCCGCCCAGTTCCGCCCATTCTCCGCCCCATGGCTGAC
TAATTTTTTTTATTTATGCAGAGGCCGAGGCCGCCTCGGCCTCTGAGCTATTCCAGAAGTAGTGAGGAGG
CTTTTTTGGAGGCCTAGGCTTTTGCAAAAAGCTTTCTAGAGGTACCACCGGAGCTTACCATGACCGAGTA
CAAGCCCACGGTGCGCCTCGCCACCCGCGACGACGTCCCCAGGGCCGTACGCACCCTCGCCGCCGCGTTC
GCCGACTACCCCGCCACGCGCCACACCGTCGATCCGGACCGCCACATCGAGCGGGTCACCGAGCTGCAAG
AACTCTTCCTCACGCGCGTCGGGCTCGACATCGGCAAGGTGTGGGTCGCGGACGACGGCGCCGCCGTGGC
GGTCTGGACCACGCCGGAGAGCGTCGAAGCGGGGGCGGTGTTCGCCGAGATCGGCCCGCGCATGGCCGAG
TTGAGCGGTTCCCGGCTGGCCGCGCAGCAACAGATGGAAGGCCTCCTGGCGCCGCACCGGCCCAAGGAGC
CCGCGTGGTTCCTGGCCACCGTCGGCGTCTCGCCCGACCACCAGGGCAAGGGTCTGGGCAGCGCCGTCGT
GCTCCCCGGAGTGGAGGCGGCCGAGCGCGCCGGGGTGCCCGCCTTCCTGGAGACCTCCGCGCCCCGCAAC
CTCCCCTTCTACGAGCGGCTCGGCTTCACCGTCACCGCCGACGTCGAGGTGCCCGAAGGACCGCGCACCT
GGTGCATGACCCGCAAGCCCGGTGCCAGTTAACGAATTCTAGATCTTGAGACAAATGGCAGTATTCATCC
ACAATTTTAAAAGAAAAGGGGGGATTGGGGGGTACAGTGCAGGGGAAAGAATAGTAGACATAATAGCAAC
AGACATACAAACTAAAGAATTACAAAAACAAATTACAAAAATTCAAAATTTTCGGGTTTATTACAGGGAC
AGCAGAGATCCACTTTGGCGCCGGCTCGAGGCCTGCAGGTGCAAAGATGGATAAAGTTTTAAACAGAGAG
GAATCTTTGCAGCTAATGGACCTTCTAGGTCTTGAAAGGAGTGGGAATTGGCTCCGGTGCCCGTCAGTGG
GCAGAGCGCACATCGCCCACAGTCCCCGAGAAGTTGGGGGGAGGGGTCGGCAATTGAACCGGTGCCTAGA
GAAGGTGGCGCGGGGTAAACTGGGAAAGTGATGTCGTGTACTGGCTCCGCCTTTTTCCCGAGGGTGGGGG
AGAACCGTATATAAGTGCAGTAGTCGCCGTGAACGTTCTTTTTCGCAACGGGTTTGCCGCCAGAACACAG
GTAAGTGCCGTGTGTGGTTCCCGCGGGCCTGGCCTCTTTACGGGTTATGGCCCTTGCGTGCCTTGAATTA
CTTCCACCTGGCTGCAGTACGTGATTCTTGATCCCGAGCTTCGGGTTGGAAGTGGGTGGGAGAGTTCGAG
GCCTTGCGCTTAAGGAGCCCCTTCGCCTCGTGCTTGAGTTGAGGCCTGGCCTGGGCGCTGGGGCCGCCGC
GTGCGAATCTGGTGGCACCTTCGCGCCTGTCTCGCTGCTTTCGATAAGTCTCTAGCCATTTAAAATTTTT
GATGACCTGCTGCGACGCTTTTTTTCTGGCAAGATAGTCTTGTAAATGCGGGCCAAGATCTGCACACTGG
TATTTCGGTTTTTGGGGCCGCGGGCGGCGACGGGGCCCGTGCGTCCCAGCGCACATGTTCGGCGAGGCGG
GGCCTGCGAGCGCGGCCACCGAGAATCGGACGGGGGTAGTCTCAAGCTGGCCGGCCTGCTCTGGTGCCTG
GCCTCGCGCCGCCGTGTATCGCCCCGCCCTGGGCGGCAAGGCTGGCCCGGTCGGCACCAGTTGCGTGAGC
GGAAAGATGGCCGCTTCCCGGCCCTGCTGCAGGGAGCTCAAAATGGAGGACGCGGCGCTCGGGAGAGCGG
GCGGGTGAGTCACCCACACAAAGGAAAAGGGCCTTTCCGTCCTCAGCCGTCGCTTCATGTGACTCCACGG
AGTACCGGGCGCCGTCCAGGCACCTCGATTAGTTCTCGAGCTTTTGGAGTACGTCGTCTTTAGGTTGGGG
GGAGGGGTTTTATGCGATGGAGTTTCCCCACACTGAGTGGGTGGAGACTGAAGTTAGGCCAGCTTGGCAC
TTGATGTAATTCTCCTTGGAATTTGCCCTTTTTGAGTTTGGATCTTGGTTCATTCTCAAGCCTCAGACAG
TGGTTCAAAGTTTTTTTCTTCCATTTCAGGTGTCGTGAGGCTAGCACCGCCACCATGGCACAAATATCAT
CTGGTGGTGGTGGACAAAGCCGGTGCCTTCTTTTTGCTCTGGGTTCAGAGATGGGCAGTGAGAAGGAGCA
GAGTCCAGAACCACACCTGCCTGAGGAAGGGGAAGGGGGTAAGCCTTGGAGAGTGGATGACTCAGAGGGT
TCTTGGATCCCACCTGGGGAGAAGGAGCATGGGCAAGAGAGCCTGTCGGATGAACTGCAAGAAACTCATC
CAAAAAAGCCATGGCAGAAAGTCACTGTCCGGGCTCGAGAGCTAGGGGACCCCATTGCTCATCCAAGGCA
TGAGGCAGATGAGAAGCCCTTTATATGTGCCCAGTGTGGCAAAACCTTCAATAATACCTCCAACCTGAGA
ACACACCAGCGGATCCACACTGGTGAGAAGCCTTACAAGTGTTCTGAATGTGGCAAGAGCTTCTCGAGAA
GCTCCAACCGCATCCGGCACGAGCGGATCCACCTGGAAGAGAAACACTACAAATGCCCCAAGTGCCAGGA
GAGCTTTCGGCGGCGCTCAGACCTCACCACGCACCAGCAAGATCACCTAGGCAAGCGGCCATACCGCTGT
GACATCTGTGGCAAGAGCTTCAGCCAGAGTGCCACGCTAGCTGTGCATCACCGGACCCACCTGGAGCCAG
CACCCTACATCTGCTGTGAGTGTGGGAAGAGCTTCAGCAACAGCTCCAGCTTTGGCGTGCATCACCGCAC
CCACACAGGTGAGAGACCTTATGAGTGCACTGAGTGTGGGCGGACCTTCAGCGATATCTCCAACTTTGGA
GCACACCAGCGGACCCACAGAGGGGAGAAGCCCTACCGGTGCACTGTGTGTGGGAAACACTTCTCCCGGA
GCTCGAATCTCATCCGCCACCAGAAAACTCACTTGGGCGAACAGGCTGGGAAAGATTCCAGCTAGTAATG
AACTAGTCCGTAACTTGAAAGTATTTCGATTTCTTGGCTTTATATATCTTGTGGAAAGGACGATTCCCGA
ATAACGAGCTTAGCAGTACGCGTTAAGTCGACAATCAACCTCTGGATTACAAAATTTGTGAAAGATTGAC
TGGTATTCTTAACTATGTTGCTCCTTTTACGCTATGTGGATACGCTGCTTTAATGCCTTTGTATCATGCT
ATTGCTTCCCGTATGGCTTTCATTTTCTCCTCCTTGTATAAATCCTGGTTGCTGTCTCTTTATGAGGAGT
TGTGGCCCGTTGTCAGGCAACGTGGCGTGGTGTGCACTGTGTTTGCTGACGCAACCCCCACTGGTTGGGG
CATTGCCACCACCTGTCAGCTCCTTTCCGGGACTTTCGCTTTCCCCCTCCCTATTGCCACGGCGGAACTC
ATCGCCGCCTGCCTTGCCCGCTGCTGGACAGGGGCTCGGCTGTTGGGCACTGACAATTCCGTGGTGTTGT
CGGGGAAATCATCGTCCTTTCCTTGGCTGCTCGCCTGTGTTGCCACCTGGATTCTGCGCGGGACGTCCTT
CTGCTACGTCCCTTCGGCCCTCAATCCAGCGGACCTTCCTTCCCGCGGCCTGCTGCCGGCTCTGCGGCCT
CTTCCGCGTCTTCGCCTTCGCCCTCAGACGAGTCGGATCTCCCTTTGGGCCGCCTCCCCGCGTCGACTTT
AAGACCAATGACTTACAAGGCAGCTGTAGATCTTAGCCACTTTTTAAAAGAAAAGGGGGGACTGGAAGGG
CTAATTCACTCCCAACGAAGACAAGATCTGCTTTTTGCTTGTACTGGGTCTCTCTGGTTAGACCAGATCT
GAGCCTGGGAGCTCTCTGGCTAACTAGGGAACCCACTGCTTAAGCCTCAATAAAGCTTGCCTTGAGTGCT
TCAAGTAGTGTGTGCCCGTCTGTTGTGTGACTCTGGTAACTAGAGATCCCTCAGACCCTTTTAGTCAGTG
TGGAAAATCTCTAGCAGTACGTATAGTAGTTCATGTCATCTTATTATTCAGTATTTATAACTTGCAAAGA
AATGAATATCAGAGAGTGAGAGGAACTTGTTTATTGCAGCTTATAATGGTTACAAATAAAGCAATAGCAT
CACAAATTTCACAAATAAAGCATTTTTTTCACTGCATTCTAGTTGTGGTTTGTCCAAACTCATCAATGTA
TCTTATCATGTCTGGCTCTAGCTATCCCGCCCCTAACTCCGCCCATCCCGCCCCTAACTCCGCCCAGTTC
CGCCCATTCTCCGCCCCATGGCTGACTAATTTTTTTTATTTATGCAGAGGCCGAGGCCGCCTCGGCCTCT
GAGCTATTCCAGAAGTAGTGAGGAGGCTTTTTTGGAGGCCTAGGGACGTACCCAATTCGCCCTATAGTGA
GTCGTATTACGCGCGCTCACTGGCCGTCGTTTTACAACGTCGTGACTGGGAAAACCCTGGCGTTACCCAA
CTTAATCGCCTTGCAGCACATCCCCCTTTCGCCAGCTGGCGTAATAGCGAAGAGGCCCGCACCGATCGCC
CTTCCCAACAGTTGCGCAGCCTGAATGGCGAATGGG
[124 nt withheld, positions 6617-6740]
C
[91 nt withheld, positions 6742-6832]
A
[49 nt withheld, positions 6834-6882]
CCTTTGACGTTGGAGTCCACGTTCTTT
[37 nt withheld, positions 6910-6946]
ACCCTATCTCGGTCTATTCTTTTGATTTATAAGGGATTTTGCCGATTTCGGCCTATTGGTTAAAAAATGA
GCTGATTTAACAAAAATTTAACGCGAATTTTAACAAAATATTAACGCTTACAATTTAGGTGGCACTTTTC
GGGGAAATGTGCGCGGAACCCCTATTTGTTTATTTTTCTAAATACATTCAAATATGTATCCGCTCATGAG
ACAATAACCCTGATAAATGCTTCAATAATATTGAAAAAGGAAGAGTATGAGTATTCAACATTTCCGTGTC
GCCCTTATTCCCTTTTTTGCGGCATTTTGCCTTCCTGTTTTTGCTCACCCAGAAACGCTGGTGAAAGTAA
AAGATGCTGAAGATCAGTTGGGTGCACGAGTGGGTTACATCGAACTGGATCTCAACAGCGGTAAGATCCT
TGAGAGTTTTCGCCCCGAAGAACGTTTTCCAATGATGAGCACTTTTAAAGTTCTGCTATGTGGCGCGGTA
TTATCCCGTATTGACGCCGGGCAAGAGCAACTCGGTCGCCGCATACACTATTCTCAGAATGACTTGGTTG
AGTACTCACCAGTCACAGAAAAGCATCTTACGGATGGCATGACAGTAAGAGAATTATGCAGTGCTGCCAT
AACCATGAGTGATAACACTGCGGCCAACTTACTTCTGACAACGATCGGAGGACCGAAGGAGCTAACCGCT
TTTTTGCACAACATGGGGGATCATGTAACTCGCCTTGATCGTTGGGAACCGGAGCTGAATGAAGCCATAC
CAAACGACGAGCGTGACACCACGATGCCTGTAGCAATGGCAACAACGTTGCGCAAACTATTAACTGGCGA
ACTACTTACTCTAGCTTCCCGGCAACAATTAATAGACTGGATGGAGGCGGATAAAGTTGCAGGACCACTT
CTGCGCTCGGCCCTTCCGGCTGGCTGGTTTATTGCTGATAAATCTGGAGCCGGTGAGCGTGGGTCTCGCG
GTATCATTGCAGCACTGGGGCCAGATGGTAAGCCCTCCCGTATCGTAGTTATCTACACGACGGGGAGTCA
GGCAACTATGGATGAACGAAATAGACAGATCGCTGAGATAGGTGCCTCACTGATTAAGCATTGGTAACTG
TCAGACCAAGTTTACTCATATATACTTTAGATTGATTTAAAACTTCATTTTTAATTTAAAAGGATCTAGG
TGAAGATCCTTTTTGATAATCTCATGACCAAAATCCCTTAACGTGAGTTTTCGTTCCACTGAGCGTCAGA
CCCCGTAGAAAAGATCAAAGGATCTTCTTGAGATCCTTTTTTTCTGCGCGTAATCTGCTGCTTGCAAACA
AAAAAACCACCGCTACCAGCGGTGGTTTGTTTGCCGGATCAAGAGCTACCAACTCTTTTTCCGAAGGTAA
CTGGCTTCAGCAGAGCGCAGATACCAAATACTGTTCTTCTAGTGTAGCCGTAGTTAGGCCACCACTTCAA
GAACTCTGTAGCACCGCCTACATACCTCGCTCTGCTAATCCTGTTACCAGTGGCTGCTGCCAGTGGCGAT
AAGTCGTGTCTTACCGGGTTGGACTCAAGACGATAGTTACCGGATAAGGCGCAGCGGTCGGGCTGAACGG
GGGGTTCGTGCACACAGCCCAGCTTGGAGCGAACGACCTACACCGAACTGAGATACCTACAGCGTGAGCT
ATGAGAAAGCGCCACGCTTCCCGAAGGGAGAAAGGCGGACAGGTATCCGGTAAGCGGCAGGGTCGGAACA
GGAGAGCGCACGAGGGAGCTTCCAGGGGGAAACGCCTGGTATCTTTATAGTCCTGTCGGGTTTCGCCACC
TCTGACTTGAGCGTCGATTTTTGTGATGCTCGTCAGGGGGGCGGAGCCTATGGAAAAACGCCAGCAACGC
GGCCTTTTTACGGTTCCTGGCCTTTTGCTGGCCTTTTGCTCACATGTTCTTTCCTGCGTTATCCCCTGAT
TCTGTGGATAACCGTATTACCGCCTTTGAGTGAGCTGATACCGCTCGCCGCAGCCGAACGACCGAGCGCA
GCGAGTCAGTGAGCGAGGAAGCGGAAGAGCGCCCAATACGCAAACCGCCTCTCCCCGCGCGTTGGCCGAT
TCATTAATGCAGCTGGCACGACAGGTTTCCCGACTGGAAAGCGGGCAGTGAGCGCAACGCAATTAATGTG
AGTTAGCTCACTCATTAGGCACCCCAGGCTTTACACTTTATGCTTCCGGCTCGTATGTTGTGTGGAATTG
TGAGCGGATAACAATTTCACACAGGAAACAGCTATGACCATGATTACGCCAAGCGCGCAATTAACCCTCA
CTAAAGGGAACAAAAGCTGGAGCTGCAAGC
