>Addgene plasmid #143536 | TFORF1724 | depositor partial sequence | sequence record 282738 | Insert
ACCGCCACCATGGCACAAATATCATCTGGTGGTGGTGGACAAAGCCGGTGCCTTCTTTTTGCTCTGGGTT
CAGAGATGGGCAGTGAGAAGGAGCAGAGTCCAGAACCACACCTGCCTGAGGAAGGGGAAGGGGGTAAGCC
TTGGAGAGTGGATGACTCAGAGGGTTCTTGGATCCCACCTGGGGAGAAGGAGCATGGGCAAGAGAGCCTG
TCGGATGAACTGCAAGAAACTCATCCAAAAAAGCCATGGCAGAAAGTCACTGTCCGGGCTCGAGAGCTAG
GGGACCCCATTGCTCATCCAAGGCATGAGGCAGATGAGAAGCCCTTTATATGTGCCCAGTGTGGCAAAAC
CTTCAATAATACCTCCAACCTGAGAACACACCAGCGGATCCACACTGGTGAGAAGCCTTACAAGTGTTCT
GAATGTGGCAAGAGCTTCTCGAGAAGCTCCAACCGCATCCGGCACGAGCGGATCCACCTGGAAGAGAAAC
ACTACAAATGCCCCAAGTGCCAGGAGAGCTTTCGGCGGCGCTCAGACCTCACCACGCACCAGCAAGATCA
CCTAGGCAAGCGGCCATACCGCTGTGACATCTGTGGCAAGAGCTTCAGCCAGAGTGCCACGCTAGCTGTG
CATCACCGGACCCACCTGGAGCCAGCACCCTACATCTGCTGTGAGTGTGGGAAGAGCTTCAGCAACAGCT
CCAGCTTTGGCGTGCATCACCGCACCCACACAGGTGAGAGACCTTATGAGTGCACTGAGTGTGGGCGGAC
CTTCAGCGATATCTCCAACTTTGGAGCACACCAGCGGACCCACAGAGGGGAGAAGCCCTACCGGTGCACT
GTGTGTGGGAAACACTTCTCCCGGAGCTCGAATCTCATCCGCCACCAGAAAACTCACTTGGGCGAACAGG
CTGGGAAAGATTCCAGCTAGTAATGAACTAGTCCGTAACTTGAAAGTATTTCGATTTCTTGGCTTTATAT
ATCTTGTGGAAAGGACGATTCCCGAATAACGAGCTTAGCAGT
