>Addgene plasmid #143536 | TFORF1724 | depositor partial sequence | sequence record 282739 | Barcode
TTCCCGAATAACGAGCTTAGCAGT
